Addgene plasmid #32127: 413-Met25 Kar2 TorsinA E171Q GFP
Depositing lab: Susan Lindquist. Depositing organization: Massachusetts Institute of Technology. Publication: TorsinA and the TorsinA-Interacting Protein Printor Have No Impact on Endoplasmic Reticulum Stress or Protein Trafficking in Yeast. Valastyan JS, Lindquist S. PLoS One. 2011;6(7):e22744. Epub 2011 Jul 26. 10.1371/journal.pone.0022744 PubMed 21818381.
Backbone
  Vector backbone: 413-Met25
  Vector type: Yeast Expression
  Selectable markers: HIS3
Growth in bacteria
  Bacterial resistance: Ampicillin, 100 μg/mL
  Growth temperature: 37°C
  Growth strain: DH5alpha
  Copy number: High Copy
Gene/Insert
  Gene/Insert name: TorsinA
  Species: H. sapiens (human)
  Mutation: E171Q
  Entrez Gene: TOR1A (a.k.a. AMC5, DQ2, DYT1)
  Tag / fusion protein: Kar2 (N terminal on insert); GFP (C terminal on insert)
  Cloning method: Restriction Enzyme; 5′ cloning site XbaI (not destroyed); 3′ cloning site XhoI (not destroyed)
  Sequencing primers: 5′ m13-r; 3′ m13-f
Terms and licenses: Academic/Nonprofit Terms; Industry Terms: Not Available to Industry
How to cite: 413-Met25 Kar2 TorsinA E171Q GFP was a gift from Susan Lindquist (Addgene plasmid # 32127 ; http://n2t.net/addgene:32127 ; RRID:Addgene_32127)
