[The description below was written by a language model from this plasmid's Addgene catalogue record.]
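Description:
413-Met25 Kar2 TorsinA E171Q GFP is a yeast expression plasmid built on the 413-Met25 backbone. It is propagated in E. coli under ampicillin selection, where it is recorded as high copy, and is maintained in yeast through the HIS3 auxotrophic marker, which allows selection in histidine-deficient medium in his3 strains. The record does not list the yeast replication elements or give a feature table. The backbone name indicates that expression is driven by the MET25 promoter, a methionine-repressible yeast promoter that allows expression to be tuned by the methionine content of the medium.

The insert is human TorsinA (TOR1A, the DYT1 dystonia gene), an AAA+ ATPase that resides in the endoplasmic reticulum lumen, cloned between XbaI and XhoI sites that both remain intact. It carries the E171Q substitution; the record does not state its functional consequence, although this change is generally described as a Walker B mutation that impairs ATP hydrolysis and yields a substrate-trapping form. The coding sequence is flanked by an N-terminal Kar2 element and a C-terminal GFP. Kar2 is the yeast ER chaperone BiP, and the N-terminal Kar2 portion presumably provides a yeast ER-targeting signal for the human protein, although the record does not define the extent of the Kar2 sequence used. GFP allows localisation and expression level to be followed by fluorescence.

According to the associated publication title, the construct was used to test whether TorsinA affects ER stress or protein trafficking in yeast, with this mutant serving alongside other TorsinA variants.
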