>Addgene plasmid #32127 | 413-Met25 Kar2 TorsinA E171Q GFP | addgene partial sequence | sequence record 37475 | M13R
CTCCTAAGGGACAAAAGCTGGAGCTCCGGATGCAAGGGTTCGAATCCCTTAGCTCTCATTATTTTTTGCT
TTTTCTCTTGAGGTCACATGATCGCAAAATGGCAAATGGCACGTGAAGCTGTCGATATTGGGGAACTGTG
GTGGTTGGCAAATGACTAATTAAGTTAGTCAAGGCGCCATCCTCATGAAAACTGTGTAACATAATAACCG
AAGTGTCGAAAAGGTGGCACCTTGTCCAATTGAACACGCTCGATGAAAAAAATAAGATATATATAAGGTT
AAGTAAAGCGTCTGTTAGAAAGGAAGTTTTTCCTTTTTCTTGCTCTCTTGTCTTTTCATCTACTATTTCC
TTCGTGTAATACAGGGTCGTCAGATACATAGATACAATTCTATTACCCCCATCCATACTCTAGAACTAGT
GGATCCCCCATCACAAGTTTGTACAAAAAAGCAGGCTTCACAAAATGTTTTTCAACAGACTAAGCGCTGG
CAAGCTGCTGGTACCACTCTCCGTGGTCCTGTACGCCCTTTTCGTGGTAATATTACCTTTACAGAATTCT
TTCCACTCCTCCAATGTTTTAGTTAGAGGTGTGGAGCCCATCAGCCTGGGACTGGCCCTGGCCGGCGTCC
TCACCGGCTACATCTACCCGCGTCTCTACTGCCTCTTCGCCGAGTGCTGCGGGCAGAAGCGGAGCCTTAG
CCGGGAGGCACTGCAGAAGGATCTGGACGACAACCTCTTTGGACAGCATCTTGCAAAGAAAATCATCTTA
AATGCCGTGTTTGGTTTCATAAACAACCCAAAGCCCAAGAAACCTCTCACGCTCTCCCTGCACGGGTGGA
CAGGCACCGGCAAAAATTTCGTCAGCAAGATCATCGCAAA
