>Addgene plasmid #32127 | 413-Met25 Kar2 TorsinA E171Q GFP | addgene partial sequence | sequence record 38181 | m13-F
TATACGACTCACTATAGGGCGAATTGGGTACCGGCCGCAAATTAAAGCCTTCGAGCGTCCCAAAACCTTC
TCAAGCAAGGTTTTCAGTATAATGTTACATGCGTACACGCGTCTGTACAGAAAAAAAAGAAAAATTTGAA
ATATAAATAACGTTCTTAATACTAACATAACTATAAAAAAATAAATAGGGACCTAGACTTCAGGTTGTCT
AACTCCTTCCTTTTCGGTTAGAGCGGATGTGGGGGGAGGGCGTGAATGTAAGCGTGACATAACTAATTAC
ATGACTCGAGTTACTTGTACAGCTCGTCCATGCCGAGAGTGATCCCGGCGGCGGTCACGAACTCCAGCAG
GACCATGTGATCGCGCTTCTCGTTGGGGTCTTTGCTCAGGGCGGACTGGGTGCTCAGGTAGTGGTTGTCG
GGCAGCAGCACGGGGCCGTCGCCGATGGGGGTGTTCTGCTGGTAGTGGTCGGCGAGCTGCACGCTGCCGT
CCTCGATGTTGTGGCGGATCTTGAAGTTCACCTTGATGCCGTTCTTCTGCTTGTCGGCCATGATATAGAC
GTTGTGGCTGTTGTAGTTGTACTCCAGCTTGTGCCCCAGGATGTTGCCGTCCTCCTTGAAGTCGATGCCC
TTCAGCTCGATGCGGTTCACCAGGGTGTCGCCCTCGAACTTCACCTCGGCGCGGGTCTTGTAGTTGCCGT
CGTCCTTGAAGAAGATGGTGCGCTCCTGGACGTAGCCTTCGGGCATGGCGGACTTGAAGAAGTCGTGCTG
CTTCATGTGGTCGGGGTAGCGGCTGAAGCACTGCACGCCGTNNTCAGGGTGGTCACGANGGTGGGCCAGG
CACGGGCAGCTTGTCGGTGGTGCAGATGAACTTCAGGTCAGCTTGCC
