>Addgene plasmid #32127 | 413-Met25 Kar2 TorsinA E171Q GFP | addgene partial sequence | sequence record 38183 | hTorA-Fwd 5'-TGCCGTGTTTGGTTTCATAA-3'
ACGGGTGGACAGGCACCGGCAAAAATTTCGTCAGCAAGATCATCGCAGAGAATATTTACGAGGGTGGTCT
GAACAGTGACTATGTCCACCTGTTTGTGGCCACATTGCACTTTCCACATGCTTCAAACATCACCTTGTAC
AAGGATCAGTTACAGTTGTGGATTCGAGGCAACGTGAGTGCCTGTGCGAGGTCCATCTTCATATTTGATC
AAATGGATAAGATGCATGCAGGCCTCATAGATGCCATCAAGCCTTTCCTCGACTATTATGACCTGGTGGA
TGGGGTCTCCTACCAGAAAGCCATGTTCATATTTCTCAGCAATGCTGGAGCAGAAAGGATCACAGATGTG
GCTTTGGATTTCTGGAGGAGTGGAAAGCAGAGGGAAGACATCAAGCTCAAAGACATTGAACACGCGTTGT
CTGTGTCGGTTTTCAATAACAAGAACAGTGGCTTCTGGCACAGCAGCTTAATTGACCGGAACCTCATTGA
TTATTTTGTTCCCTTCCTCCCCCTGGAATACAAACACCTAAAAATGTGTATCCGAGTGGAAATGCAGTCC
CGAGGCTATGAAATTGATGAAGACATTGTAAGCAGAGTGGCTGAGGAGATGACATTTTTCCCCAAAGAGG
AGAGAGTTTTCTCAGATAAAGGCTGCAAAACGGTGTTCACCAAGTTAGATTATTACTACGATGATAACCC
AGCTTTCTTGTACAAAGTGGTGATGGGCTGCAGGAATTCGATATCAAGCTTAATGGTGAGCAAGGGCGAG
GAGCTGTTCACCGGGGTGGTGCCCATCCTGGTCGAGCTGGACGGCGACGTAAACGGCCACAAGTTCAGCG
TGTCCGGCGAGGGCGAGGGCGATGCCACCTACGGCAAGCT
